Addgene plasmid #61477: pDe-CAS9-D10A
Purpose: based on pDe-CAS9, encodes Cas9 D10A nickase variant
Depositing lab: Holger Puchta. Depositing organization: Karlsruhe Institute of Technology. Publication: Both CRISPR/Cas-based nucleases and nickases can be used efficiently for genome engineering in Arabidopsis thaliana. Fauser F, Schiml S, Puchta H. Plant J. 2014 Jul;79(2):348-59. doi: 10.1111/tpj.12554. Epub 2014 Jun 17. PubMed 24836556.
Backbone
  Vector backbone: pPZP221
  Backbone size w/o insert (bp): 7100
  Total vector size (bp): 15800
  Vector type: Plant Expression, CRISPR
  Selectable markers: Kanamycin
Growth in bacteria
  Bacterial resistance: Chloramphenicol and Spectinomycin, 25 & 50 μg/mL
  Growth temperature: 37°C
  Growth strain: DB3.1
  Growth instructions: contains ccdB gene
  Copy number: High Copy
Gene/Insert
  Gene/Insert name: Cas9-D10A
  Species: A. thaliana (mustard weed)
  Insert size (bp): 4100
  Mutation: catalytic Asp10 changed to Ala
  Promoter: PcUbi4-2
  Cloning method: Unknown
  Sequencing primers: 5′ M13 rev; 3′ M13 fw
Terms and licenses: Academic/Nonprofit Terms; Industry Terms: Not Available to Industry
How to cite: pDe-CAS9-D10A was a gift from Holger Puchta (Addgene plasmid # 61477 ; http://n2t.net/addgene:61477 ; RRID:Addgene_61477)
