[The description below was written by a language model from this plasmid's Addgene catalogue record and pLannotate feature annotations shown in this document.]
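Description:
pDe-CAS9-D10A is a binary T-DNA vector for Agrobacterium-mediated plant transformation, built on the pPZP221 backbone and derived from pDe-CAS9. Outside the T-DNA borders it carries the pVS1 replication and stability functions (RepA, StaA, oriV), which support maintenance in Agrobacterium. A ColE1/pBR322-type origin with a bom site provides high-copy propagation in E. coli. Bacterial selection relies on an aadA spectinomycin/streptomycin resistance gene in the backbone, plus chloramphenicol resistance from the Gateway cassette. Because the plasmid contains ccdB, it must be kept in a ccdB-tolerant strain. The catalogue lists a total size of about 15.8 kb, whereas the deposited full sequence is 16,467 nt.

Between the nopaline-type left and right border repeats lie three functional units. The first is a roughly 4.1 kb Streptococcus pyogenes Cas9 coding sequence with the catalytic Asp10 changed to Ala, which turns the nuclease into a nickase that cuts only one DNA strand. The record gives its promoter as PcUbi4-2; this element is not annotated in the feature table, though an unannotated stretch precedes the cas9 ORF. A short RBCS-related fragment follows the ORF, and its role is not stated in the record. The species field lists A. thaliana, which probably reflects the intended host or codon usage rather than the origin of the gene.

The second unit is a Gateway destination cassette (attR1, CmR, ccdB, attR2). An LR reaction can replace it with an entry-clone insert, presumably a guide RNA expression unit, although the record does not say so. The third is an nptII kanamycin resistance gene driven by an enhanced CaMV 35S promoter with a CaMV polyadenylation signal, used to select transformed plants. The construct is intended for nickase-based genome engineering in Arabidopsis.
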