Features (pLannotate 1.2.2; 30 found; start..end, strand, type, name):
    226..627     +  CDS            Y4CG_SINFN (fragment): Protein inferred from homology: Swiss-Prot protein existence level 3. From Sinorhizobium fredii (strain NBRC 101917 / NGR234).
   1187..1816    +  CDS            pVS1 StaA: stability protein from the Pseudomonas plasmid pVS1 (Heeb et al., 2000)
   2249..3317    +  CDS            pVS1 RepA (fragment): replication protein from the Pseudomonas plasmid pVS1 (Heeb et al., 2000)
   3383..3577    +  rep_origin     pVS1 oriV: origin of replication for the Pseudomonas plasmid pVS1 (Heeb et al., 2000)
   3780..3819    +  CDS            rop (fragment): Rop protein, which maintains plasmids at low copy number; rop
   3921..4061    +  misc_feature   bom: basis of mobility region from pBR322
   4247..4835    -  rep_origin     ori: high-copy-number ColE1/pMB1/pBR322/pUC origin of replication
   5079..5866    -  CDS            SmR (fragment): aminoglycoside adenylyltransferase (Murphy, 1985); aadA; confers resistance to spectinomycin and streptomycin
   5877..5933    -  CDS            GmR (fragment): gentamycin acetyltransferase; aacC1; confers resistance to gentamycin
   6023..6160    +  CDS            int (fragment): INT2_ECOLX - Protein inferred from homology: Swiss-Prot protein existence level 3. Putative integrase believed to be involved in the insertion of antibiotic resistance genes into plasmids and transposons. From Escherichia coli.
   6398..6422    +  misc_feature   LB T-DNA repeat: left border repeat from nopaline C58 T-DNA
   6498..6586    +  CDS            lacI (fragment): lac repressor; lacI; The lac repressor binds to the lac operator to inhibit transcription in E. coli. This inhibition can be relieved by adding lactose or isopropyl-β-D-thiogalactopyranoside (IPTG).
   6599..6620    +  protein_bind   CAP binding site: CAP binding activates transcription in the presence of cAMP. E. coli catabolite activator protein
   6635..6665    +  promoter       lac promoter: promoter for the E. coli lac operon
   6669..6691    +  protein_bind   lac operator (fragment): The lac repressor binds to the lac operator to inhibit transcription in E. coli. This inhibition can be relieved by adding lactose or isopropyl-β-D-thiogalactopyranoside (IPTG). lac repressor encoded by lacI
   7714..11817   +  CDS            cas9: CAS9_STRP1 - Also known as csn1 From Streptococcus pyogenes serotype M1.
  11852..11959   +  CDS            RBCS1 (fragment): RBS1_SPIOL - Also known as RBCS. Experimental evidence at protein level: Swiss-Prot protein existence level 1. RuBisCO catalyzes two reactions: the carboxylation of D- ribulose 1,5-bisphosphate, the primary event in carbon dioxide fixation, as well as the oxidative fragmentation of the pentose substrate. Both reactions occur simultaneously and in competition at the same active site. Although the small subunit is not catalytic it is essential for maximal activity. From Spinacia oleracea (Spinach).
  12362..12486   +  protein_bind   attR1: mutant version of attR; recombination site for the Gateway® LR reaction LR Clonase™
  12511..12541   +  promoter       lac UV5 promoter: E. coli lac promoter with an "up" mutation
  12565..12594   +  promoter       cat promoter (fragment): promoter of the E. coli cat gene encoding chloramphenicol acetyltransferase
  12595..13275   +  CDS            CmR: chloramphenicol acetyltransferase confers resistance to chloramphenicol
  13432..13590   +  CDS            ccdA (fragment): CCDA_ECO57 - Also known as H, letA. Experimental evidence at protein level: Swiss-Prot protein existence level 1. Antitoxin component of a type II toxin-antitoxin (TA) system which inhibits the post-segregational killing (PSK) of plasmid-free cells, also referred to as a plasmid addiction system. Binds to and blocks the activity of CcdB; will also remove bound CcdB protein from the CcdB-GyrA complex by forming a CcdA-CcdB complex, a process termed rejuvenation. Functions as a transcriptional corepressor for the ccdAB operon, repression also requires CcdB (By similarity). From Escherichia coli
  13595..13900   +  CDS            ccdB: CcdB, a bacterial toxin that poisons DNA gyrase; ccdB; Plasmids containing the ccdB gene cannot be propagated in standard E. coli strains.
  13941..14065   -  protein_bind   attR2: mutant version of attR; recombination site for the Gateway® LR reaction LR Clonase™
  14142..14177   +  misc_feature   MCS (fragment): pUC18/19 multiple cloning site
  14261..14939   +  promoter       CaMV 35S promoter (enhanced): cauliflower mosaic virus 35S promoter with a duplicated enhancer region
  15004..15796   +  CDS            NeoR/KanR (fragment): aminoglycoside phosphotransferase from Tn5; aph(3')-II (or nptII); confers resistance to neomycin, kanamycin, and G418 (Geneticin®)
  15850..16024   +  polyA_signal   CaMV poly(A) signal: cauliflower mosaic virus polyadenylation signal
  16117..16271   +  CDS            lacZα (fragment): LacZα fragment of β-galactosidase; lacZ fragment
  16330..16354   +  misc_feature   RB T-DNA repeat: right border repeat from nopaline C58 T-DNA
>Addgene plasmid #61477 | pDe-CAS9-D10A | depositor full sequence | sequence record 100123 | pDe-CAS9-D10A sequence 16467 bps
AGTACTTTGATCCAACCCCTCCGCTGCTATAGTGCAGTCGGCTTCTGACGTTCAGTGCAGCCGTCTTCTG
AAAACGACATGTCGCACAAGTCCTAAGTTACGCGACAGGCTGCCGCCCTGCCCTTTTCCTGGCGTTTTCT
TGTCGCGTGTTTTAGTCGCATAAAGTAGAATACTTGCGACTAGAACCGGAGACATTACGCCATGAACAAG
AGCGCCGCCGCTGGCCTGCTGGGCTATGCCCGCGTCAGCACCGACGACCAGGACTTGACCAACCAACGGG
CCGAACTGCACGCGGCCGGCTGCACCAAGCTGTTTTCCGAGAAGATCACCGGCACCAGGCGCGACCGCCC
GGAGCTGGCCAGGATGCTTGACCACCTACGCCCTGGCGACGTTGTGACAGTGACCAGGCTAGACCGCCTG
GCCCGCAGCACCCGCGACCTACTGGACATTGCCGAGCGCATCCAGGAGGCCGGCGCGGGCCTGCGTAGCC
TGGCAGAGCCGTGGGCCGACACCACCACGCCGGCCGGCCGCATGGTGTTGACCGTGTTCGCCGGCATTGC
CGAGTTCGAGCGTTCCCTAATCATCGACCGCACCCGGAGCGGGCGCGAGGCCGCCAAGGCCCGAGGCGTG
AAGTTTGGCCCCCGCCCTACCCTCACCCCGGCACAGATCGCGCACGCCCGCGAGCTGATCGACCAGGAAG
GCCGCACCGTGAAAGAGGCGGCTGCACTGCTTGGCGTGCATCGCTCGACCCTGTACCGCGCACTTGAGCG
CAGCGAGGAAGTGACGCCCACCGAGGCCAGGCGGCGCGGTGCCTTCCGTGAGGACGCATTGACCGAGGCC
GACGCCCTGGCGGCCGCCGAGAATGAACGCCAAGAGGAACAAGCATGAAACCGCACCAGGACGGCCAGGA
CGAACCGTTTTTCATTACCGAAGAGATCGAGGCGGAGATGATCGCGGCCGGGTACGTGTTCGAGCCGCCC
GCGCACGTCTCAACCGTGCGGCTGCATGAAATCCTGGCCGGTTTGTCTGATGCCAAGCTGGCGGCCTGGC
CGGCCAGCTTGGCCGCTGAAGAAACCGAGCGCCGCCGTCTAAAAAGGTGATGTGTATTTGAGTAAAACAG
CTTGCGTCATGCGGTCGCTGCGTATATGATGCGATGAGTAAATAAACAAATACGCAAGGGGAACGCATGA
AGGTTATCGCTGTACTTAACCAGAAAGGCGGGTCAGGCAAGACGACCATCGCAACCCATCTAGCCCGCGC
CCTGCAACTCGCCGGGGCCGATGTTCTGTTAGTCGATTCCGATCCCCAGGGCAGTGCCCGCGATTGGGCG
GCCGTGCGGGAAGATCAACCGCTAACCGTTGTCGGCATCGACCGCCCGACGATTGACCGCGACGTGAAGG
CCATCGGCCGGCGCGACTTCGTAGTGATCGACGGAGCGCCCCAGGCGGCGGACTTGGCTGTGTCCGCGAT
CAAGGCAGCCGACTTCGTGCTGATTCCGGTGCAGCCAAGCCCTTACGACATATGGGCCACCGCCGACCTG
GTGGAGCTGGTTAAGCAGCGCATTGAGGTCACGGATGGAAGGCTACAAGCGGCCTTTGTCGTGTCGCGGG
CGATCAAAGGCACGCGCATCGGCGGTGAGGTTGCCGAGGCGCTGGCCGGGTACGAGCTGCCCATTCTTGA
GTCCCGTATCACGCAGCGCGTGAGCTACCCAGGCACTGCCGCCGCCGGCACAACCGTTCTTGAATCAGAA
CCCGAGGGCGACGCTGCCCGCGAGGTCCAGGCGCTGGCCGCTGAAATTAAATCAAAACTCATTTGAGTTA
ATGAGGTAAAGAGAAAATGAGCAAAAGCACAAACACGCTAAGTGCCGGCCGTCCGAGCGCACGCAGCAGC
AAGGCTGCAACGTTGGCCAGCCTGGCAGACACGCCAGCCATGAAGCGGGTCAACTTTCAGTTGCCGGCGG
AGGATCACACCAAGCTGAAGATGTACGCGGTACGCCAAGGCAAGACCATTACCGAGCTGCTATCTGAATA
CATCGCGCAGCTACCAGAGTAAATGAGCAAATGAATAAATGAGTAGATGAATTTTAGCGGCTAAAGGAGG
CGGCATGGAAAATCAAGAACAACCAGGCACCGACGCCGTGGAATGCCCCATGTGTGGAGGAACGGGCGGT
TGGCCAGGCGTAAGCGGCTGGGTTGTCTGCCGGCCCTGCAATGGCACTGGAACCCCCAAGCCCGAGGAAT
CGGCGTGACGGTCGCAAACCATCCGGCCCGGTACAAATCGGCGCGGCGCTGGGTGATGACCTGGTGGAGA
AGTTGAAGGCCGCGCAGGCCGCCCAGCGGCAACGCATCGAGGCAGAAGCACGCCCCGGTGAATCGTGGCA
AGCGGCCGCTGATCGAATCCGCAAAGAATCCCGGCAACCGCCGGCAGCCGGTGCGCCGTCGATTAGGAAG
CCGCCCAAGGGCGACGAGCAACCAGATTTTTTCGTTCCGATGCTCTATGACGTGGGCACCCGCGATAGTC
GCAGCATCATGGACGTGGCCGTTTTCCGTCTGTCGAAGCGTGACCGACGAGCTGGCGAGGTGATCCGCTA
CGAGCTTCCAGACGGGCACGTAGAGGTTTCCGCAGGGCCGGCCGGCATGGCCAGTGTGTGGGATTACGAC
CTGGTACTGATGGCGGTTTCCCATCTAACCGAATCCATGAACCGATACCGGGAAGGGAAGGGAGACAAGC
CCGGCCGCGTGTTCCGTCCACACGTTGCGGACGTACTCAAGTTCTGCCGGCGAGCCGATGGCGGAAAGCA
GAAAGACGACCTGGTAGAAACCTGCATTCGGTTAAACACCACGCACGTTGCCATGCAGCGTACGAAGAAG
GCCAAGAACGGCCGCCTGGTGACGGTATCCGAGGGTGAAGCCTTGATTAGCCGCTACAAGATCGTAAAGA
GCGAAACCGGGCGGCCGGAGTACATCGAGATCGAGCTAGCTGATTGGATGTACCGCGAGATCACAGAAGG
CAAGAACCCGGACGTGCTGACGGTTCACCCCGATTACTTTTTGATCGATCCCGGCATCGGCCGTTTTCTC
TACCGCCTGGCACGCCGCGCCGCAGGCAAGGCAGAAGCCAGATGGTTGTTCAAGACGATCTACGAACGCA
GTGGCAGCGCCGGAGAGTTCAAGAAGTTCTGTTTCACCGTGCGCAAGCTGATCGGGTCAAATGACCTGCC
GGAGTACGATTTGAAGGAGGAGGCGGGGCAGGCTGGCCCGATCCTAGTCATGCGCTACCGCAACCTGATC
GAGGGCGAAGCATCCGCCGGTTCCTAATGTACGGAGCAGATGCTAGGGCAAATTGCCCTAGCAGGGGAAA
AAGGTCGAAAAGGTCTCTTTCCTGTGGATAGCACGTACATTGGGAACCCAAAGCCGTACATTGGGAACCG
GAACCCGTACATTGGGAACCCAAAGCCGTACATTGGGAACCGGTCACACATGTAAGTGACTGATATAAAA
GAGAAAAAAGGCGATTTTTCCGCCTAAAACTCTTTAAAACTTATTAAAACTCTTAAAACCCGCCTGGCCT
GTGCATAACTGTCTGGCCAGCGCACAGCCGAAGAGCTGCAAAAAGCGCCTACCCTTCGGTCGCTGCGCTC
CCTACGCCCCGCCGCTTCGCGTCGGCCTATCGCGGCCGCTGGCCGCTCAAAAATGGCTGGCCTACGGCCA
GGCAATCTACCAGGGCGCGGACAAGCCGCGCCGTCGCCACTCGACCGCCGGCGCCCACATCAAGGCACCC
TGCCTCGCGCGTTTCGGTGATGACGGTGAAAACCTCTGACACATGCAGCTCCCGGAGACGGTCACAGCTT
GTCTGTAAGCGGATGCCGGGAGCAGACAAGCCCGTCAGGGCGCGTCAGCGGGTGTTGGCGGGTGTCGGGG
CGCAGCCATGACCCAGTCACGTAGCGATAGCGGAGTGTATACTGGCTTAACTATGCGGCATCAGAGCAGA
TTGTACTGAGAGTGCACCATATGCGGTGTGAAATACCGCACAGATGCGTAAGGAGAAAATACCGCATCAG
GCGCTCTTCCGCTTCCTCGCTCACTGACTCGCTGCGCTCGGTCGTTCGGCTGCGGCGAGCGGTATCAGCT
CACTCAAAGGCGGTAATACGGTTATCCACAGAATCAGGGGATAACGCAGGAAAGAACATGTGAGCAAAAG
GCCAGCAAAAGGCCAGGAACCGTAAAAAGGCCGCGTTGCTGGCGTTTTTCCATAGGCTCCGCCCCCCTGA
CGAGCATCACAAAAATCGACGCTCAAGTCAGAGGTGGCGAAACCCGACAGGACTATAAAGATACCAGGCG
TTTCCCCCTGGAAGCTCCCTCGTGCGCTCTCCTGTTCCGACCCTGCCGCTTACCGGATACCTGTCCGCCT
TTCTCCCTTCGGGAAGCGTGGCGCTTTCTCATAGCTCACGCTGTAGGTATCTCAGTTCGGTGTAGGTCGT
TCGCTCCAAGCTGGGCTGTGTGCACGAACCCCCCGTTCAGCCCGACCGCTGCGCCTTATCCGGTAACTAT
CGTCTTGAGTCCAACCCGGTAAGACACGACTTATCGCCACTGGCAGCAGCCACTGGTAACAGGATTAGCA
GAGCGAGGTATGTAGGCGGTGCTACAGAGTTCTTGAAGTGGTGGCCTAACTACGGCTACACTAGAAGGAC
AGTATTTGGTATCTGCGCTCTGCTGAAGCCAGTTACCTTCGGAAAAAGAGTTGGTAGCTCTTGATCCGGC
AAACAAACCACCGCTGGTAGCGGTGGTTTTTTTGTTTGCAAGCAGCAGATTACGCGCAGAAAAAAAGGAT
CTCAAGAAGATCCTTTGATCTTTTCTACGGGGTCTGACGCTCAGTGGAACGAAAACTCACGTTAAGGGAT
TTTGGTCATGCATGATATATCTCCCAATTTGTGTAGGGCTTATTATGCACGCTTAAAAATAATAAAAGCA
GACTTGACCTGATAGTTTGGCTGTGAGCAATTATGTGCTTAGTGCATCTAATCGCTTGAGTTAACGCCGG
CGAAGCGGCGTCGGCTTGAACGAATTTCTAGCTAGACATTATTTGCCGACTACCTTGGTGATCTCGCCTT
TCACGTAGTGGACAAATTCTTCCAACTGATCTGCGCGCGAGGCCAAGCGATCTTCTTCTTGTCCAAGATA
AGCCTGTCTAGCTTCAAGTATGACGGGCTGATACTGGGCCGGCAGGCGCTCCATTGCCCAGTCGGCAGCG
ACATCCTTCGGCGCGATTTTGCCGGTTACTGCGCTGTACCAAATGCGGGACAACGTAAGCACTACATTTC
GCTCATCGCCAGCCCAGTCGGGCGGCGAGTTCCATAGCGTTAAGGTTTCATTTAGCGCCTCAAATAGATC
CTGTTCAGGAACCGGATCAAAGAGTTCCTCCGCCGCTGGACCTACCAAGGCAACGCTATGTTCTCTTGCT
TTTGTCAGCAAGATAGCCAGATCAATGTCGATCGTGGCTGGCTCGAAGATACCTGCAAGAATGTCATTGC
GCTGCCATTCTCCAAATTGCAGTTCGCGCTTAGCTGGATAACGCCACGGAATGATGTCGTCGTGCACAAC
AATGGTGACTTCTACAGCGCGGAGAATCTCGCTCTCTCCAGGGGAAGCCGAAGTTTCCAAAAGGTCGTTG
ATCAAAGCTCGCCGCGTTGTTTCATCAAGCCTTACGGTCACCGTAACCAGCAAATCAATATCACTGTGTG
GCTTCAGGCCGCCATCCACTGCGGAGCCGTACAAATGTACGGCCAGCAACGTCGGTTCGAGATGGCGCTC
GATGACGCCAACTACCTCTGATAGTTGAGTCGATACTTCGGCGATCACCGCTTCCCCCATGATGTTTAAC
TTTGTTTTAGGGCGACTGCCCTGCTGCGTAACATCGTTGCTGCTCCATAACATCAAACATCGACCCACGG
CGTAACGCGCTTGCTGCTTGGATGCCCGAGGCATAGACTGTACCCCAAAAAAACATGTCATAACAAGAAG
CCATGAAAACCGCCACTGCGCCGTTACCACCGCTGCGTTCGGTCAAGGTTCTGGACCAGTTGCGTGACGG
CAGTTACGCTACTTGCATTACAGCTTACGAACCGAACGAGGCTTATGTCCACTGGGTTCGTGCCCGAATT
GATCACAGGCAGCAACGCTCTGTCATCGTTACAATCAACATGCTACCCTCCGCGAGATCATCCGTGTTTC
AAACCCGGCAGCTTAGTTGCCGTTCTTCCGAATAGCATCGGTAACATGAGCAAAGTCTGCCGCCTTACAA
CGGCTCTCCCGCTGACGCCGTCCCGGACTGATGGGCTGCCTGTATCGAGTGGTGATTTTGTGCCGAGCTG
CCGGTCGGGGAGCTGTTGGCTGGCTGGTGGCAGGATATATTGTGGTGTAAACAAATTGACGCTTAGACAA
CTTAATAACACATTGCGGACGTTTTTAATGTACTGAATTAACGCCGAATTGCTCTAGCCAATACGCAAAC
CGCCTCTCCCCGCGCGTTGGCCGATTCATTAATGCAGCTGGCACGACAGGTTTCCCGACTGGAAAGCGGG
CAGTGAGCGCAACGCAATTAATGTGAGTTAGCTCACTCATTAGGCACCCCAGGCTTTACACTTTATGCTT
CCGGCTCGTATGTTGTGTGGAATTGTGAGCGGATAACAATTTCACACAGGAAACAGCTATGACATGATTA
CGAATTCAAAAATTACGGATATGAATATAGGCATATCCGTATCCGAATTATCCGTTTGACAGCTAGCAAC
GATTGTACAATTGCTTCTTTAAAAAAGGAAGAAAGAAAGAAAGAAAAGAATCAACATCAGCGTTAACAAA
CGGCCCCGTTACGGCCCAAACGGTCATATAGAGTAACGGCGTTAAGCGTTGAAAGACTCCTATCGAAATA
CGTAACCGCAAACGTGTCATAGTCAGATCCCCTCTTCCTTCACCGCCTCAAACACAAAAATAATCTTCTA
CAGCCTATATATACAACCCCCCCTTCTATCTCTCCTTTCTCACAATTCATCATCTTTCTTTCTCTACCCC
CAATTTTAAGAAATCCTCTCTTCTCCTCTTCATTTTCAAGGTAAATCTCTCTCTCTCTCTCTCTCTCTGT
TATTCCTTGTTTTAATTAGGTATGTATTATTGCTAGTTTGTTAATCTGCTTATCTTATGTATGCCTTATG
TGAATATCTTTATCTTGTTCATCTCATCCGTTTAGAAGCTATAAATTTGTTGATTTGACTGTGTATCTAC
ACGTGGTTATGTTTATATCTAATCAGATATGAATTTCTTCATATTGTTGCGTTTGTGTGTACCAATCCGA
AATCGTTGATTTTTTTCATTTAATCGTGTAGCTAATTGTACGTATACATATGGATCTACGTATCAATTGT
TCATCTGTTTGTGTTTGTATGTATACAGATCTGAAAACATCACTTCTCTCATCTGATTGTGTTGTTACAT
ACATAGATATAGATCTGTTATATCATTTTTTTTATTAATTGTGTATATATATATGTGCATAGATCTGGAT
TACATGATTGTGATTATTTACATGATTTTGTTATTTACGTATGTATATATGTAGATCTGGACTTTTTGGA
GTTGTTGACTTGATTGTATTTGTGTGTGTATATGTGTGTTCTGATCTTGATATGTTATGTATGTGCAGCG
AATTCGGCGCGCCATGGATAAGAAGTACTCTATCGGACTCGCTATCGGAACTAACTCTGTGGGATGGGCT
GTGATCACCGATGAGTACAAGGTGCCATCTAAGAAGTTCAAGGTTCTCGGAAACACCGATAGGCACTCTA
TCAAGAAAAACCTTATCGGTGCTCTCCTCTTCGATTCTGGTGAAACTGCTGAGGCTACCAGACTCAAGAG
AACCGCTAGAAGAAGGTACACCAGAAGAAAGAACAGGATCTGCTACCTCCAAGAGATCTTCTCTAACGAG
ATGGCTAAAGTGGATGATTCATTCTTCCACAGGCTCGAAGAGTCATTCCTCGTGGAAGAAGATAAGAAGC
ACGAGAGGCACCCTATCTTCGGAAACATCGTTGATGAGGTGGCATACCACGAGAAGTACCCTACTATCTA
CCACCTCAGAAAGAAGCTCGTTGATTCTACTGATAAGGCTGATCTCAGGCTCATCTACCTCGCTCTCGCT
CACATGATCAAGTTCAGAGGACACTTCCTCATCGAGGGTGATCTCAACCCTGATAACTCTGATGTGGATA
AGTTGTTCATCCAGCTCGTGCAGACCTACAACCAGCTTTTCGAAGAGAACCCTATCAACGCTTCAGGTGT
GGATGCTAAGGCTATCCTCTCTGCTAGGCTCTCTAAGTCAAGAAGGCTTGAGAACCTCATTGCTCAGCTC
CCTGGTGAGAAGAAGAACGGACTTTTCGGAAACTTGATCGCTCTCTCTCTCGGACTCACCCCTAACTTCA
AGTCTAACTTCGATCTCGCTGAGGATGCAAAGCTCCAGCTCTCAAAGGATACCTACGATGATGATCTCGA
TAACCTCCTCGCTCAGATCGGAGATCAGTACGCTGATTTGTTCCTCGCTGCTAAGAACCTCTCTGATGCT
ATCCTCCTCAGTGATATCCTCAGAGTGAACACCGAGATCACCAAGGCTCCACTCTCAGCTTCTATGATCA
AGAGATACGATGAGCACCACCAGGATCTCACACTTCTCAAGGCTCTTGTTAGACAGCAGCTCCCAGAGAA
GTACAAAGAGATTTTCTTCGATCAGTCTAAGAACGGATACGCTGGTTACATCGATGGTGGTGCATCTCAA
GAAGAGTTCTACAAGTTCATCAAGCCTATCCTCGAGAAGATGGATGGAACCGAGGAACTCCTCGTGAAGC
TCAATAGAGAGGATCTTCTCAGAAAGCAGAGGACCTTCGATAACGGATCTATCCCTCATCAGATCCACCT
CGGAGAGTTGCACGCTATCCTTAGAAGGCAAGAGGATTTCTACCCATTCCTCAAGGATAACAGGGAAAAG
ATTGAGAAGATTCTCACCTTCAGAATCCCTTACTACGTGGGACCTCTCGCTAGAGGAAACTCAAGATTCG
CTTGGATGACCAGAAAGTCTGAGGAAACCATCACCCCTTGGAACTTCGAAGAGGTGGTGGATAAGGGTGC
TAGTGCTCAGTCTTTCATCGAGAGGATGACCAACTTCGATAAGAACCTTCCAAACGAGAAGGTGCTCCCT
AAGCACTCTTTGCTCTACGAGTACTTCACCGTGTACAACGAGTTGACCAAGGTTAAGTACGTGACCGAGG
GAATGAGGAAGCCTGCTTTTTTGTCAGGTGAGCAAAAGAAGGCTATCGTTGATCTCTTGTTCAAGACCAA
CAGAAAGGTGACCGTGAAGCAGCTCAAAGAGGATTACTTCAAGAAAATCGAGTGCTTCGATTCAGTTGAG
ATTTCTGGTGTTGAGGATAGGTTCAACGCATCTCTCGGAACCTACCACGATCTCCTCAAGATCATTAAGG
ATAAGGATTTCTTGGATAACGAGGAAAACGAGGATATCTTGGAGGATATCGTTCTTACCCTCACCCTCTT
TGAAGATAGAGAGATGATTGAAGAAAGGCTCAAGACCTACGCTCATCTCTTCGATGATAAGGTGATGAAG
CAGTTGAAGAGAAGAAGATACACTGGTTGGGGAAGGCTCTCAAGAAAGCTCATTAACGGAATCAGGGATA
AGCAGTCTGGAAAGACAATCCTTGATTTCCTCAAGTCTGATGGATTCGCTAACAGAAACTTCATGCAGCT
CATCCACGATGATTCTCTCACCTTTAAAGAGGATATCCAGAAGGCTCAGGTTTCAGGACAGGGTGATAGT
CTCCATGAGCATATCGCTAACCTCGCTGGATCTCCTGCAATCAAGAAGGGAATCCTCCAGACTGTGAAGG
TTGTGGATGAGTTGGTGAAGGTGATGGGAAGGCATAAGCCTGAGAACATCGTGATCGAAATGGCTAGAGA
GAACCAGACCACTCAGAAGGGACAGAAGAACTCTAGGGAAAGGATGAAGAGGATCGAGGAAGGTATCAAA
GAGCTTGGATCTCAGATCCTCAAAGAGCACCCTGTTGAGAACACTCAGCTCCAGAATGAGAAGCTCTACC
TCTACTACCTCCAGAACGGAAGGGATATGTATGTGGATCAAGAGTTGGATATCAACAGGCTCTCTGATTA
CGATGTTGATCATATCGTGCCACAGTCATTCTTGAAGGATGATTCTATCGATAACAAGGTGCTCACCAGG
TCTGATAAGAACAGGGGTAAGAGTGATAACGTGCCAAGTGAAGAGGTTGTGAAGAAAATGAAGAACTATT
GGAGGCAGCTCCTCAACGCTAAGCTCATCACTCAGAGAAAGTTCGATAACTTGACTAAGGCTGAGAGGGG
AGGACTCTCTGAATTGGATAAGGCAGGATTCATCAAGAGGCAGCTTGTGGAAACCAGGCAGATCACTAAG
CACGTTGCACAGATCCTCGATTCTAGGATGAACACCAAGTACGATGAGAACGATAAGTTGATCAGGGAAG
TGAAGGTTATCACCCTCAAGTCAAAGCTCGTGTCTGATTTCAGAAAGGATTTCCAATTCTACAAGGTGAG
GGAAATCAACAACTACCACCACGCTCACGATGCTTACCTTAACGCTGTTGTTGGAACCGCTCTCATCAAG
AAGTATCCTAAGCTCGAGTCAGAGTTCGTGTACGGTGATTACAAGGTGTACGATGTGAGGAAGATGATCG
CTAAGTCTGAGCAAGAGATCGGAAAGGCTACCGCTAAGTATTTCTTCTACTCTAACATCATGAATTTCTT
CAAGACCGAGATTACCCTCGCTAACGGTGAGATCAGAAAGAGGCCACTCATCGAGACAAACGGTGAAACA
GGTGAGATCGTGTGGGATAAGGGAAGGGATTTCGCTACCGTTAGAAAGGTGCTCTCTATGCCACAGGTGA
ACATCGTTAAGAAAACCGAGGTGCAGACCGGTGGATTCTCTAAAGAGTCTATCCTCCCTAAGAGGAACTC
TGATAAGCTCATTGCTAGGAAGAAGGATTGGGACCCTAAGAAATACGGTGGTTTCGATTCTCCTACCGTG
GCTTACTCTGTTCTCGTTGTGGCTAAGGTTGAGAAGGGAAAGAGTAAGAAGCTCAAGTCTGTTAAGGAAC
TTCTCGGAATCACTATCATGGAAAGGTCATCTTTCGAGAAGAACCCAATCGATTTCCTCGAGGCTAAGGG
ATACAAAGAGGTTAAGAAGGATCTCATCATCAAGCTCCCAAAGTACTCACTCTTCGAACTCGAGAACGGT
AGAAAGAGGATGCTCGCTTCTGCTGGTGAGCTTCAAAAGGGAAACGAGCTTGCTCTCCCATCTAAGTACG
TTAACTTTCTTTACCTCGCTTCTCACTACGAGAAGTTGAAGGGATCTCCAGAAGATAACGAGCAGAAGCA
ACTTTTCGTTGAGCAGCACAAGCACTACTTGGATGAGATCATCGAGCAGATCTCTGAGTTCTCTAAAAGG
GTGATCCTCGCTGATGCAAACCTCGATAAGGTGTTGTCTGCTTACAACAAGCACAGAGATAAGCCTATCA
GGGAACAGGCAGAGAACATCATCCATCTCTTCACCCTTACCAACCTCGGTGCTCCTGCTGCTTTCAAGTA
CTTCGATACAACCATCGATAGGAAGAGATACACCTCTACCAAAGAAGTGCTCGATGCTACCCTCATCCAT
CAGTCTATCACTGGACTCTACGAGACTAGGATCGATCTCTCACAGCTCGGTGGTGATTCAAGGGCTGATC
CTAAGAAGAAGAGGAAGGTTTGAGGCGCGCCGAGCTCCAGGCCTCCCAGCTTTCGTCCGTATCATCGGTT
TCGACAACGTTCGTCAAGTTCAATGCATCAGTTTCATTGCCCACACACCAGAATCCTACTAAGTTTGAGT
ATTATGGCATTGGAAAAGCTGTTTTCTTCTATCATTTGTTCTGCTTGTAATTTACTGTGTTCTTTCAGTT
TTTGTTTTCGGACATCAAAATGCAAATGGATGGATAAGAGTTAATAAATGATATGGTCCTTTTGTTCATT
CTCAAATTATTATTATCTGTTGTTTTTACTTTAATGGGTTGAATTTAAGTAAGAAAGGAACTAACAGTGT
GATATTAAGGTGCAATGTTAGACATATAAAACAGTCTTTCACCTCTCTTTGGTTATGTCTTGAATTGGTT
TGTTTCTTCACTTATCTGTGTAATCAAGTTTACTATGAGTCTATGATCAAGTAATTATGCAATCAAGTTA
AGTACAGTATAGGCTTGAGCTCCCTAGGCCTGTTATCCCTAACAAGTTTGTACAAAAAAGCTGAACGAGA
AACGTAAAATGATATAAATATCAATATATTAAATTAGATTTTGCATAAAAAACAGACTACATAATACTGT
AAAACACAACATATCCAGTCACTATGGCGGCCGCATTAGGCACCCCAGGCTTTACACTTTATGCTTCCGG
CTCGTATAATGTGTGGATTTTGAGTTAGGATCCGTCGAGATTTTCAGGAGCTAAGGAAGCTAAAATGGAG
AAAAAAATCACTGGATATACCACCGTTGATATATCCCAATGGCATCGTAAAGAACATTTTGAGGCATTTC
AGTCAGTTGCTCAATGTACCTATAACCAGACCGTTCAGCTGGATATTACGGCCTTTTTAAAGACCGTAAA
GAAAAATAAGCACAAGTTTTATCCGGCCTTTATTCACATTCTTGCCCGCCTGATGAATGCTCATCCGGAA
TTCCGTATGGCAATGAAAGACGGTGAGCTGGTGATATGGGATAGTGTTCACCCTTGTTACACCGTTTTCC
ATGAGCAAACTGAAACGTTTTCATCGCTCTGGAGTGAATACCACGACGATTTCCGGCAGTTTCTACACAT
ATATTCGCAAGATGTGGCGTGTTACGGTGAAAACCTGGCCTATTTCCCTAAAGGGTTTATTGAGAATATG
TTTTTCGTCTCAGCCAATCCCTGGGTGAGTTTCACCAGTTTTGATTTAAACGTGGCCAATATGGACAACT
TCTTCGCCCCCGTTTTCACCATGGGCAAATATTATACGCAAGGCGACAAGGTGCTGATGCCGCTGGCGAT
TCAGGTTCATCATGCCGTTTGTGATGGCTTCCATGTCGGCAGAATGCTTAATGAATTACAACAGTACTGC
GATGAGTGGCAGGCGGGGCGTAATCTAGAGGATCCGGCTTACTAAAAGCCAGATAACAGTATGCGTATTT
GCGCGCTGATTTTTGCGGTATAAGAATATATACTGATATGTATACCCGAAGTATGTCAAAAAGAGGTATG
CTATGAAGCAGCGTATTACAGTGACAGTTGACAGCGACAGCTATCAGTTGCTCAAGGCATATATGATGTC
AATATCTCCGGTCTGGTAAGCACAACCATGCAGAATGAAGCCCGTCGTCTGCGTGCCGAACGCTGGAAAG
CGGAAAATCAGGAAGGGATGGCTGAGGTCGCCCGGTTTATTGAAATGAACGGCTCTTTTGCTGACGAGAA
CAGGGGCTGGTGAAATGCAGTTTAAGGTTTACACCTATAAAAGAGAGAGCCGTTATCGTCTGTTTGTGGA
TGTACAGAGTGATATTATTGACACGCCCGGGCGACGGATGGTGATCCCCCTGGCCAGTGCACGTCTGCTG
TCAGATAAAGTCCCCCGTGAACTTTACCCGGTGGTGCATATCGGGGATGAAAGCTGGCGCATGATGACCA
CCGATATGGCCAGTGTGCCGGTCTCCGTTATCGGGGAAGAAGTGGCTGATCTCAGCCACCGCGAAAATGA
CATCAAAAACGCCATTAACCTGATGTTCTGGGGAATATAAATGTCAGGCTCCCTTATACACAGCCAGTCT
GCAGGTCGACCATAGTGACTGGATATGTTGTGTTTTACAGTATTATGTAGTCTGTTTTTTATGCAAAATC
TAATTTAATATATTGATATTTATATCATTTTACGTTTCTCGTTCAGCTTTCTTGTACAAAGTGGTTCGAT
AATTCCGATCCAGCCTAGGCCCGGGCCTGAGGACGCGTCCATGGTTAATTAAGACGTCCGGACCGACTAG
TGGATCCTCTAGAGTCGACCTGCAGGCATGCAAGCTTCAGCTTGCCAACATGGTGGAGCACGACACTCTC
GTCTACTCCAAGAATATCAAAGATACAGTCTCAGAAGACCAAAGGGCTATTGAGACTTTTCAACAAAGGG
TAATATCGGGAAACCTCCTCGGATTCCATTGCCCAGCTATCTGTCACTTCATCAAAAGGACAGTAGAAAA
GGAAGGTGGCACCTACAAATGCCATCATTGCGATAAAGGAAAGGCTATCGTTCAAGATGCCTCTGCCGAC
AGTGGTCCCAAAGATGGACCCCCACCCACGAGGAGCATCGTGGAAAAAGAAGACGTTCCAACCACGTCTT
CAAAGCAAGTGGATTGATGTGATAACATGGTGGAGCACGACACTCTCGTCTACTCCAAGAATATCAAAGA
TACAGTCTCAGAAGACCAAAGGGCTATTGAGACTTTTCAACAAAGGGTAATATCGGGAAACCTCCTCGGA
TTCCATTGCCCAGCTATCTGTCACTTCATCAAAAGGACAGTAGAAAAGGAAGGTGGCACCTACAAATGCC
ATCATTGCGATAAAGGAAAGGCTATCGTTCAAGATGCCTCTGCCGACAGTGGTCCCAAAGATGGACCCCC
ACCCACGAGGAGCATCGTGGAAAAAGAAGACGTTCCAACCACGTCTTCAAAGCAAGTGGATTGATGTGAT
ATCTCCACTGACGTAAGGGATGACGCACAATCCCACTATCCTTCGCAAGACCCTTCCTCTATATAAGGAA
GTTCATTTCATTTGGAGAGGACACGCTGAAATCACCAGTCTCTCTCTACAAATCTATCTCTCTCGATTCG
CAGATCTGTCGATCGACCATGGGGATTGAACAAGATGGATTGCACGCAGGTTCTCCGGCCGCTTGGGTGG
AGAGGCTATTCGGCTATGACTGGGCACAACAGACAATCGGCTGCTCTGATGCCGCCGTGTTCCGGCTGTC
AGCGCAGGGGCGCCCGGTTCTTTTTGTCAAGACCGACCTGTCCGGTGCCCTGAATGAACTCCAGGACGAG
GCAGCGCGGCTATCGTGGCTGGCCACGACGGGCGTTCCTTGCGCAGCTGTGCTCGACGTTGTCACTGAAG
CGGGAAGGGACTGGCTGCTATTGGGCGAAGTGCCGGGGCAGGATCTCCTGTCATCTCACCTTGCTCCTGC
CGAGAAAGTATCCATCATGGCTGATGCAATGCGGCGGCTGCATACGCTTGATCCGGCTACCTGCCCATTC
GACCACCAAGCGAAACATCGCATCGAGCGAGCACGTACTCGGATGGAAGCCGGTCTTGTCGATCAGGATG
ATCTGGACGAAGAGCATCAGGGGCTCGCGCCAGCCGAACTGTTCGCCAGGCTCAAGGCGCGCATGCCCGA
CGGCGAGGATCTCGTCGTGACACATGGCGATGCCTGCTTGCCGAATATCATGGTGGAAAATGGCCGCTTT
TCTGGATTCATCGACTGTGGCCGGCTGGGTGTGGCGGACCGCTATCAGGACATAGCGTTGGCTACCCGTG
ATATTGCTGAAGAGCTTGGCGGCGAATGGGCTGACCGCTTCCTCGTGCTTTACGGTATCGCCGCTCCCGA
TTCGCAGCGCATCGCCTTCTATCGCCTTCTTGACGAGTTCTTCTGAGCGGGACTCTGGGGTTCGGATCGA
TCCTCTAGCTAGAGTCGATCGACATCGAGTTTCTCCATAATAATGTGTGAGTAGTTCCCAGATAAGGGAA
TTAGGGTTCTTATAGGGTTTCGCTCACGTGTTGAGCATATAAGAAACCCTTAGTATGTATTTGTATTTGT
AAAATACTTCTATCAATAAAATTTCTAATTCCTAAAACCAAAATCCAGTACTAAAATCCAGATCACCTAA
AGTCCCTATAGATCCCCCGAATTAATTCGGCGTTAATTCAGTACATTAAAAACGTCCGCAATGTGTTATT
AAGTTGTCAAGCTTGGCACTGGCCGTCGTTTTACAACGTCGTGACTGGGAAAACCCTGGCGTTACCCAAC
TTAATCGCCTTGCAGCACATCCCCCTTTCGCCAGCTGGCGTAATAGCGAAGAGGCCCGCACCGATCGCCC
TTCCCAACAGTTGCGCAGCCTGAATGGCGAATGAGCTTGAGCTTGGATCAGATTGTCGTTTCCCGCCTTC
AGTTTAAACTATCAGTGTTTGACAGGATATATTGGCGGGTAAACCTAAGAGAAAAGAGCGTTTATTAGAA
TAACGGATATTTAAAAGGGCGTGAAAAGGTTTATCCGTTCGTCCATTTGTATGTGCATGCCAACCACAGG
GTTCCCCTCGGGATCAA
