>Addgene plasmid #61477 | pDe-CAS9-D10A | addgene partial sequence | sequence record 107581 | CAT-R 5'-GCAACTGACTGAAATGCCTC-3'
TCTCGACGGATCCTAACTCAAAATCCACACATTATACGAGCCGGAAGCATAAAGTGTAAAGCCTGGGGTG
CCTAATGCGGCCGCCATAGTGACTGGATATGTTGTGTTTTACAGTATTATGTAGTCTGTTTTTTATGCAA
AATCTAATTTAATATATTGATATTTATATCATTTTACGTTTCTCGTTCAGCTTTTTTGTACAAACTTGTT
AGGGATAACAGGCCTAGGGAGCTCAAGCCTATACTGTACTTAACTTGATTGCATAATTACTTGATCATAG
ACTCATAGTAAACTTGATTACACAGATAAGTGAAGAAACAAACCAATTCAAGACATAACCAAAGAGAGGT
GAAAGACTGTTTTATATGTCTAACATTGCACCTTAATATCACACTGTTAGTTCCTTTCTTACTTAAATTC
AACCCATTAAAGTAAAAACAACAGATAATAATAATTTGAGAATGAACAAAAGGACCATATCATTTATTAA
CTCTTATCCATCCATTTGCATTTTGATGTCCGAAAACAAAAACTGAAAGAACACAGTAAATTACAAGCAG
AACAAATGATAGAAGAAAACAGCTTTTCCAATGCCATAATACTCAAACTTAGTAGGATTCTGGTGTGTGG
GCAATGAAACTGATGCATTGAACTTGACGAACGTTGTCGAAACCGATGATACGGACGAAAGCTGGGAGGC
CTGGAGCTCGGCGCGCCTCAAACCTTCCTCTTCTTCTTAGGATCAGCCCTTGAAA
