>Addgene plasmid #61477 | pDe-CAS9-D10A | addgene partial sequence | sequence record 107591 | ccdB-Fwd 5'-GCATGATGACCACCGATATG-3'
GGGGAATATAAATGTCAGGCTCCCTTATACACAGCCAGTCTGCAGGTCGACCATAGTGACTGGATATGTT
GTGTTTTACAGTATTATGTAGTCTGTTTTTTATGCAAAATCTAATTTAATATATTGATATTTATATCATT
TTACGTTTCTCGTTCANCTTTCTTGTACAAAGTGGTTCGATAATTCCGATCCAGCCTAGGCCCGGGCCTG
AGGACGCGTCCATGGTTAATTAAGACGTCCGGACCGACTAGTGGATCCTCTANAGTCGACCTGCAGGCAT
GCAAGCTTCAGCTTGCCAACATGGTGGAGCACGACACTCTCGTCTACTCCAAGAATATCAAAGATACAGT
CTCAGAAGACCAAAGGGCTATTGAGACTTTTCAACAAAGGGTAATATCGGGAAACCTCCTCGGATTCCAT
TGCCCAGCTATCTGTCACTTCATCAAAAGGACAGTAGAAAAGGAAGGTGGCACCTACAAATGCCATCATT
GCGATAAAGGAAAGGCTATCGTTCAAGATGCCTCTGCCGACAGTGGTCCCAAAGATGGACCCC
