>Addgene plasmid #61477 | pDe-CAS9-D10A | addgene partial sequence | sequence record 107600 | PcUbipro-F 5'-TGTGCATAGATCTGGATTACATGA-3'
CGTATGTATATATGTAGATCTGGACTTTTTGGAGTTGTTGACTTGATTGTATTTGTGTGTGTATATGTGT
GTTCTGATCTTGATATGTTATGTATGTGCAGCGAATTCGGCGCGCCATGGATAAGAAGTACTCTATCGGA
CTCGCTATCGGAACTAACTCTGTGGGATGGGCTGTGATCACCGATGAGTACAAGGTGCCATCTAAGAAGT
TCAAGGTTCTCGGAAACACCGATAGGCACTCTATCAAGAAAAACCTTATCGGTGCTCTCCTCTTCGATTC
TGGTGAAACTGCTGAGGCTACCAGACTCAAGAGAACCGCTAGAAGAAGGTACACCAGAAGAAAGAACAGG
ATCTGCTACCTCCAAGAGATCTTCTCTAACGAGATGGCTAAAGTGGATGATTCATTCTTCCACAGGCTCG
AAGAGTCATTCCTCGTGGAAGAAGATAAGAAGCACGAGAGGCACCCTATCTTCGGAAACATCGTTGATGA
GGTGGCATACCACGAGAAGTACCCTACTATCTACCACCTCAGAAAGAAGCTCGTTGATTCTACTGATAAG
GCTGATCTCAGGCTCATCTACCTCGCTCTCGCTCACATGATCAAGTTCAGAGGACACTTCCTCATCGAGG
GTGATCTCAACCCTGATAACTCTGATGTGGATAAGTTGTTCATCCAGCTCGTGCAGACCTACAACCAGCT
TTTCGAAGAGAACCCTATCAACGCTTCAGGTGTGGATGCTAAGGCTATCCTCTCTGCTAGGCTCTCTAAG
TCAAGAAGGCTTGAGAACCTCATTGCTCAGCTCCCTGGTGAGAAGAAGAACGGACTTTTCGGAAACTTGA
TCGCTCTCTCTCTCGGACTCAC
